>Addgene plasmid #197198 | pAAV-CAG-smURFP | addgene full sequence | sequence record 387217 | Addgene NGS Result
TATCTACGTAGCCATGCTCTAGGAAGAGTACCATTGACGTCAATAATGACGTATGTTCCCATAGTAACGC
CAATAGGGACTTTCCATTGACGTCAATGGGTGGAGTATTTACGGTAAACTGCCCACTTGGCAGTACATCA
AGTGTATCATATGCCAAGTACGCCCCCTATTGACGTCAATGACGGTAAATGGCCCGCCTGGCATTATGCC
CAGTACATGACCTTATGGGACTTTCCTACTTGGCAGTACATCTACGTATTAGTCATCGCTATTACCATGG
TCGAGGTGAGCCCCACGTTCTGCTTCACTCTCCCCATCTCCCCCCCCTCCCCACCCCCAATTTTGTATTT
ATTTATTTTTTAATTATTTTGTGCAGCGATGGGGGCGGGGGGGGGGGGGGGGCGCGCGCCAGGCGGGGCG
GGGCGGGGCGAGGGGCGGGGCGGGGCGAGGCGGAGAGGTGCGGCGGCAGCCAATCAGAGCGGCGCGCTCC
GAAAGTTTCCTTTTATGGCGAGGCGGCGGCGGCGGCGGCCCTATAAAAAGCGAAGCGCGCGGCGGGCGGG
AGTCGCTGCGCGCTGCCTTCGCCCCGTGCCCCGCTCCGCCGCCGCCTCGCGCCGCCCGCCCCGGCTCTGA
CTGACCGCGTTACTCCCACAGGTGAGCGGGCGGGACGGCCCTTCTCCTCCGGGCTGTAATTAGCGCTTGG
TTTAATGACGGCTTGTTTCTTTTCTGTGGCTGCGTGAAAGCCTTGAGGGGCTCCGGGAGGGCCCTTTGTG
CGGGGGGAGCGGCTCGGGGCTGTCCGCGGGGGGACGGCTGCCTTCGGGGGGGACGGGGCAGGGCGGGGTT
CGGCTTCTGGCGTGTGACCGGCGGCTCTAGAGCCTCTGCTAACCATGTTCATGCCTTCTTCTTTTTCCTA
CAGCTCCTGGGCAACGTGCTGGTTATTGTGCTGTCTCATCATTTTGGCAAAGAATTGGATCCGGTACCGC
CACCATGGCTAAGACTTCCGAACAGAGGGTGAACATTGCTACACTGCTGACAGAAAATAAGAAGAAAATC
GTGGATAAGGCTTCCCAGGATCTGTGGCGGAGACACCCAGACCTGATCGCACCAGGAGGAATTGCTTTCT
CTCAGAGGGACCGCGCTCTGTGCCTGCGAGATTACGGCTGGTTCCTGCATCTGATCACCTTTTGTCTGCT
GGCCGGAGATAAGGGCCCCATCGAGTCTATTGGGCTGATCAGTATTCGAGAAATGTATAACTCACTGGGA
GTGCCCGTCCCTGCAATGATGGAGAGCATTAGATGCCTGAAAGAAGCCAGCCTGTCCCTGCTGGACGAAG
AGGACGCCAACGAGACCGCACCCTACTTTGATTACATTATTAAGGCTATGAGCTAAGAATTCGATATCAA
GCTTATCGATAATCAACCTCTGGATTACAAAATTTGTGAAAGATTGACTGGTATTCTTAACTATGTTGCT
CCTTTTACGCTATGTGGATACGCTGCTTTAATGCCTTTGTATCATGCTATTGCTTCCCGTATGGCTTTCA
TTTTCTCCTCCTTGTATAAATCCTGGTTGCTGTCTCTTTATGAGGAGTTGTGGCCCGTTGTCAGGCAACG
TGGCGTGGTGTGCACTGTGTTTGCTGACGCAACCCCCACTGGTTGGGGCATTGCCACCACCTGTCAGCTC
CTTTCCGGGACTTTCGCTTTCCCCCTCCCTATTGCCACGGCGGAACTCATCGCCGCCTGCCTTGCCCGCT
GCTGGACAGGGGCTCGGCTGTTGGGCACTGACAATTCCGTGGTGTTGTCGGGGAAATCATCGTCCTTTCC
TTGGCTGCTCGCCTGTGTTGCCACCTGGATTCTGCGCGGGACGTCCTTCTGCTACGTCCCTTCGGCCCTC
AATCCAGCGGACCTTCCTTCCCGCGGCCTGCTGCCGGCTCTGCGGCCTCTTCCGCGTCTTCGCCTTCGCC
CTCAGACGAGTCGGATCTCCCTTTGGGCCGCCTCCCCGCATCGATACCGTCGACCCGGGCGGCCGCTTCG
AGCAGACATGATAAGATACATTGATGAGTTTGGACAAACCACAACTAGAATGCAGTGAAAAAAATGCTTT
ATTTGTGAAATTTGTGATGCTATTGCTTTATTTGTAACCATTATAAGCTGCAATAAACAAGTTAACAACA
ACAATTGCATTCATTTTATGTTTCAGGTTCAGGGGGAGATGTGGGAGGTTTTTTAAAGCAAGTAAAACCT
CTACAAATGTGGTAAAATCGATAAGGATCTTCCTAGAGCATGGCTACGTAGATAAGTAGCATGGCGGGTT
AATCATTAACTACAAGGAACCCCTAGTGATGGAGTTGGCCACTCCCTCTCTGCGCGCTCGCTCGCTCACT
GAGGCCGGGCGACCAAAGGTCGCCCGACGCCCGGGCTTTGCCCGGGCGGCCTCAGTGAGCGAGCGAGCGC
GCAGCTGCATTAATGAATCGGCCAACGCGCGGGGAGAGGCGGTTTGCGTATTGGGCGCTCTTCCGCTTCC
TCGCTCACTGACTCGCTGCGCTCGGTCGTTCGGCTGCGGCGAGCGGTATCAGCTCACTCAAAGGCGGTAA
TACGGTTATCCACAGAATCAGGGGATAACGCAGGAAAGAACATGTGAGCAAAAGGCCAGCAAAAGGCCAG
GAACCGTAAAAAGGCCGCGTTGCTGGCGTTTTTCCATAGGCTCCGCCCCCCTGACGAGCATCACAAAAAT
CGACGCTCAAGTCAGAGGTGGCGAAACCCGACAGGACTATAAAGATACCAGGCGTTTCCCCCTGGAAGCT
CCCTCGTGCGCTCTCCTGTTCCGACCCTGCCGCTTACCGGATACCTGTCCGCCTTTCTCCCTTCGGGAAG
CGTGGCGCTTTCTCATAGCTCACGCTGTAGGTATCTCAGTTCGGTGTAGGTCGTTCGCTCCAAGCTGGGC
TGTGTGCACGAACCCCCCGTTCAGCCCGACCGCTGCGCCTTATCCGGTAACTATCGTCTTGAGTCCAACC
CGGTAAGACACGACTTATCGCCACTGGCAGCAGCCACTGGTAACAGGATTAGCAGAGCGAGGTATGTAGG
CGGTGCTACAGAGTTCTTGAAGTGGTGGCCTAACTACGGCTACACTAGAAGAACAGTATTTGGTATCTGC
GCTCTGCTGAAGCCAGTTACCTTCGGAAAAAGAGTTGGTAGCTCTTGATCCGGCAAACAAACCACCGCTG
GTAGCGGTGGTTTTTTTGTTTGCAAGCAGCAGATTACGCGCAGAAAAAAAGGATCTCAAGAAGATCCTTT
GATCTTTTCTACGGGGTCTGACGCTCAGTGGAACGAAAACTCACGTTAAGGGATTTTGGTCATGAGATTA
TCAAAAAGGATCTTCACCTAGATCCTTTTAAATTAAAAATGAAGTTTTAAATCAATCTAAAGTATATATG
AGTAAACTTGGTCTGACAGTTACCAATGCTTAATCAGTGAGGCACCTATCTCAGCGATCTGTCTATTTCG
TTCATCCATAGTTGCCTGACTCCCCGTCGTGTAGATAACTACGATACGGGAGGGCTTACCATCTGGCCCC
AGTGCTGCAATGATACCGCGAGACCCACGCTCACCGGCTCCAGATTTATCAGCAATAAACCAGCCAGCCG
GAAGGGCCGAGCGCAGAAGTGGTCCTGCAACTTTATCCGCCTCCATCCAGTCTATTAATTGTTGCCGGGA
AGCTAGAGTAAGTAGTTCGCCAGTTAATAGTTTGCGCAACGTTGTTGCCATTGCTACAGGCATCGTGGTG
TCACGCTCGTCGTTTGGTATGGCTTCATTCAGCTCCGGTTCCCAACGATCAAGGCGAGTTACATGATCCC
CCATGTTGTGCAAAAAAGCGGTTAGCTCCTTCGGTCCTCCGATCGTTGTCAGAAGTAAGTTGGCCGCAGT
GTTATCACTCATGGTTATGGCAGCACTGCATAATTCTCTTACTGTCATGCCATCCGTAAGATGCTTTTCT
GTGACTGGTGAGTACTCAACCAAGTCATTCTGAGAATAGTGTATGCGGCGACCGAGTTGCTCTTGCCCGG
CGTCAATACGGGATAATACCGCGCCACATAGCAGAACTTTAAAAGTGCTCATCATTGGAAAACGTTCTTC
GGGGCGAAAACTCTCAAGGATCTTACCGCTGTTGAGATCCAGTTCGATGTAACCCACTCGTGCACCCAAC
TGATCTTCAGCATCTTTTACTTTCACCAGCGTTTCTGGGTGAGCAAAAACAGGAAGGCAAAATGCCGCAA
AAAAGGGAATAAGGGCGACACGGAAATGTTGAATACTCATACTCTTCCTTTTTCAATATTATTGAAGCAT
TTATCAGGGTTATTGTCTCATGAGCGGATACATATTTGAATGTATTTAGAAAAATAAACAAATAGGGGTT
CCGCGCACATTTCCCCGAAAAGTGCCACCTAAATTGTAAGCGTTAATATTTTGTTAAAATTCGCGTTAAA
TTTTTGTTAAATCAGCTCATTTTTTAACCAATAGGCCGAAATCGGCAAAATCCCTTATAAATCAAAAGAA
TAGACCGAGATAGGGT
[37 nt withheld, positions 4567-4603]
AAAGAACGTGGACTCCAACGTCAAAGG
[49 nt withheld, positions 4631-4679]
T
[91 nt withheld, positions 4681-4771]
G
[124 nt withheld, positions 4773-4896]
CCCATTCGCCATTCAGGCTGCGCAACTGTTGGGAAGGGCGATCGGTGCGGGCCTCTTCGCTATTACGCCA
GCTGCGCGCTCGCTCGCTCACTGAGGCCGCCCGGGCAAAGCCCGGGCGTCGGGCGACCTTTGGTCGCCCG
GCCTCAGTGAGCGAGCGAGCGCGCAGAGAGGGAGTGGCCAACTCCATCACTAGGGGTTCCTTGTAGTTAA
TGATTAACCCGCCATGCTACT
Features (pLannotate 1.2.2; 18 found; start..end, strand, type, name):
     31..279     +  enhancer       CMV enhancer (fragment): human cytomegalovirus immediate early enhancer
    281..558     +  promoter       chicken β-actin promoter: No description available
    559..694     +  intron         hybrid intron (fragment): hybrid between chicken β-actin (CBA) and minute virus of mice (MMV) introns (Gray et al., 2011)
    783..913     +  intron         chimeric intron (fragment): chimera between introns from chicken β-actin and rabbit β-globin
    911..973     +  CDS            HBB (fragment): HBB_LEPEU - Experimental evidence at protein level: Swiss-Prot protein existence level 1. Involved in oxygen transport from the lung to the various peripheral tissues. From Lepus europaeus (European hare).
    985..1386    +  CDS            smURFP: dimeric small ultra-red fluorescent protein derived from a cyanobacterial phycobiliprotein (Rodriguez et al., 2016)
   1387..1411    +  misc_feature   MCS (fragment): pBluescript multiple cloning site
   1411..1999    +  misc_feature   WPRE: woodchuck hepatitis virus posttranscriptional regulatory element
   2042..2163    -  polyA_signal   SV40 poly(A) signal: SV40 polyadenylation signal
   2186..2254    -  CDS            large T antigen (fragment): large T antigen from SV40 (simian virus 40)
   2325..2458    +  repeat_region  AAV2 ITR: inverted terminal repeat of adeno-associated virus serotype 2 inverted
   2452..2508    -  CDS            lacI (fragment): lac repressor; lacI; The lac repressor binds to the lac operator to inhibit transcription in E. coli. This inhibition can be relieved by adding lactose or isopropyl-β-D-thiogalactopyranoside (IPTG).
   2691..3279    -  rep_origin     ori: high-copy-number ColE1/pMB1/pBR322/pUC origin of replication
   3450..4310    -  CDS            AmpR: β-lactamase; bla; confers resistance to ampicillin, carbenicillin, and related antibiotics
   4311..4415    -  promoter       AmpR promoter: bla
   4468..4896    -  rep_origin     f1 ori (sequence partly withheld): f1 bacteriophage origin of replication; arrow indicates direction of (+) strand synthesis
   4901..4970    -  CDS            lacZα (fragment): LacZα fragment of β-galactosidase; lacZ fragment
   4965..5097    -  repeat_region  AAV2 ITR (fragment): inverted terminal repeat of adeno-associated virus serotype 2 inverted
