[The description below was written by a language model from this plasmid's Addgene catalogue record and pLannotate feature annotations shown in this document.]
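Description:
pAAV-CAG-smURFP is an adeno-associated virus transfer plasmid built on the pAAV-CAG-WPRE backbone and designed to express the near-infrared fluorescent protein smURFP in mammalian cells. The roughly 5.1 kb plasmid is maintained in E. coli through a high-copy ColE1/pUC-type origin and selected with ampicillin via the β-lactamase gene and its native promoter. An f1 phage origin is also present. The depositor lists a recombination-deficient strain for growth, a common choice for protecting the repeat-rich AAV2 inverted terminal repeats. The short annotated fragments of lacI, lacZα, SV40 large T antigen and rabbit/hare β-globin coding sequence are most likely vestiges of the backbone and of the CAG intron and polyadenylation regions rather than functional genes.

The expression cassette sits between two AAV2 ITRs, which supply the cis-acting signals for genome replication and packaging when Rep, Cap and helper functions are provided in trans. Transcription is driven by the composite CAG promoter, annotated here as a CMV immediate-early enhancer fragment, the chicken β-actin promoter and chimeric β-actin/β-globin intron sequence, which gives strong, broadly active expression. Downstream lies the smURFP open reading frame, with no annotated tags or fusion partners, followed by a WPRE to boost transcript stability and expression, and an SV40 polyadenylation signal. smURFP is a small dimeric far-red protein evolved from a cyanobacterial phycobiliprotein, so the catalogue's "mouse" species entry does not reflect the origin of the gene. The plasmid can be used for direct transfection or for producing recombinant AAV. It was deposited with a study that quantitatively compared near-infrared fluorescent proteins.
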