Addgene plasmid #197198: pAAV-CAG-smURFP
Purpose: Expresses the protein of smURFP in mammalian cells
Depositing lab: Kiryl Piatkevich. Depositing organization: Westlake University. Publication: Quantitative assessment of near-infrared fluorescent proteins. Zhang H, Papadaki S, Sun X, Wang X, Drobizhev M, Yao L, Rehbock M, Koster RW, Wu L, Namikawa K, Piatkevich KD. Nat Methods. 2023 Sep 4. doi: 10.1038/s41592-023-01975-z. PubMed 37666982.
Backbone
  Vector backbone: pAAV-CAG-WPRE
  Vector type: AAV
Growth in bacteria
  Bacterial resistance: Ampicillin, 100 μg/mL
  Growth temperature: 37°C
  Growth strain: NEB Stable
  Copy number: High Copy
Gene/Insert
  Gene/Insert name: smURFP
  Species: M. musculus (mouse)
  Cloning method: Gibson Cloning
Terms and licenses: Academic/Nonprofit Terms; Industry Terms: Not Available to Industry
Depositor comments: Please visit https://www.researchsquare.com/article/rs-797586/v1 for preprint.
How to cite: pAAV-CAG-smURFP was a gift from Kiryl Piatkevich (Addgene plasmid # 197198 ; http://n2t.net/addgene:197198 ; RRID:Addgene_197198)
